>Addgene plasmid #120396 | pcDNA3.1(-)-HF2-BE2 | addgene full sequence | sequence record 233127 | Addgene NGS Result
CGCGTTGACATTGATTATTGACTAGTTATTAATAGTAATCAATTACGGGGTCATTAGTTCATAGCCCATA
TATGGAGTTCCGCGTTACATAACTTACGGTAAATGGCCCGCCTGGCTGACCGCCCAACGACCCCCGCCCA
TTGACGTCAATAATGACGTATGTTCCCATAGTAACGCCAATAGGGACTTTCCATTGACGTCAATGGGTGG
AGTATTTACGGTAAACTGCCCACTTGGCAGTACATCAAGTGTATCATATGCCAAGTACGCCCCCTATTGA
CGTCAATGACGGTAAATGGCCCGCCTGGCATTATGCCCAGTACATGACCTTATGGGACTTTCCTACTTGG
CAGTACATCTACGTATTAGTCATCGCTATTACCATGGTGATGCGGTTTTGGCAGTACATCAATGGGCGTG
GATAGCGGTTTGACTCACGGGGATTTCCAAGTCTCCACCCCATTGACGTCAATGGGAGTTTGTTTTGGCA
CCAAAATCAACGGGACTTTCCAAAATGTCGTAACAACTCCGCCCCATTGACGCAAATGGGCGGTAGGCGT
GTACGGTGGGAGGTCTATATAAGCAGAGCTCTCTGGCTAACTAGAGAACCCACTGCTTACTGGCTTATCG
AAATTAATACGACTCACTATAGGGAGACCCAAGCTGGCTAGCGTTTAAACGGGCCCTCTAGAGCCACCAT
GAGCTCAGAGACTGGCCCAGTGGCTGTGGACCCCACATTGAGACGGCGGATCGAGCCCCATGAGTTTGAG
GTATTCTTCGATCCGAGAGAGCTCCGCAAGGAGACCTGCCTGCTTTACGAAATTAATTGGGGGGGCCGGC
ACTCCATTTGGCGACATACATCACAGAACACTAACAAGCACGTCGAAGTCAACTTCATCGAGAAGTTCAC
GACAGAAAGATATTTCTGTCCGAACACAAGGTGCAGCATTACCTGGTTTCTCAGCTGGAGCCCATGCGGC
GAATGTAGTAGGGCCATCACTGAATTCCTGTCAAGGTATCCCCACGTCACTCTGTTTATTTACATCGCAA
GGCTGTACCACCACGCTGACCCCCGCAATCGACAAGGCCTGCGGGATTTGATCTCTTCAGGTGTGACTAT
CCAAATTATGACTGAGCAGGAGTCAGGATACTGCTGGAGAAACTTTGTGAATTATAGCCCGAGTAATGAA
GCCCACTGGCCTAGGTATCCCCATCTGTGGGTACGACTGTACGTTCTTGAACTGTACTGCATCATACTGG
GCCTGCCTCCTTGTCTCAACATTCTGAGAAGGAAGCAGCCACAGCTGACATTCTTTACCATCGCTCTTCA
GTCTTGTCATTACCAGCGACTGCCCCCACACATTCTCTGGGCCACCGGGTTGAAAAGCGGCAGCGAGACT
CCCGGGACCTCAGAGTCCGCCACACCCGAAAGTGATAAAAAGTATTCTATTGGTTTAGCCATCGGCACTA
ATTCCGTTGGATGGGCTGTCATAACCGATGAATACAAAGTACCTTCAAAGAAATTTAAGGTGTTGGGGAA
CACAGACCGTCATTCGATTAAAAAGAATCTTATCGGTGCCCTCCTATTCGATAGTGGCGAAACGGCAGAG
GCGACTCGCCTGAAACGAACCGCTCGGAGAAGGTATACACGTCGCAAGAACCGAATATGTTACTTACAAG
AAATTTTTAGCAATGAGATGGCCAAAGTTGACGATTCTTTCTTTCACCGTTTGGAAGAGTCCTTCCTTGT
CGAAGAGGACAAGAAACATGAACGGCACCCCATCTTTGGAAACATAGTAGATGAGGTGGCATATCATGAA
AAGTACCCAACGATTTATCACCTCAGAAAAAAGCTAGTTGACTCAACTGATAAAGCGGACCTGAGGTTAA
TCTACTTGGCTCTTGCCCATATGATAAAGTTCCGTGGGCACTTTCTCATTGAGGGTGATCTAAATCCGGA
CAACTCGGATGTCGACAAACTGTTCATCCAGTTAGTACAAACCTATAATCAGTTGTTTGAAGAGAACCCT
ATAAATGCAAGTGGCGTGGATGCGAAGGCTATTCTTAGCGCCCGCCTCTCTAAATCCCGACGGCTAGAAA
ACCTGATCGCACAATTACCCGGAGAGAAGAAAAATGGGTTGTTCGGTAACCTTATAGCGCTCTCACTAGG
CCTGACACCAAATTTTAAGTCGAACTTCGACTTAGCTGAAGATGCCAAATTGCAGCTTAGTAAGGACACG
TACGATGACGATCTCGACAATCTACTGGCACAAATTGGAGATCAGTATGCGGACTTATTTTTGGCTGCCA
AAAACCTTAGCGATGCAATCCTCCTATCTGACATACTGAGAGTTAATACTGAGATTACCAAGGCGCCGTT
ATCCGCTTCAATGATCAAAAGGTACGATGAACATCACCAAGACTTGACACTTCTCAAGGCCCTAGTCCGT
CAGCAACTGCCTGAGAAATATAAGGAAATATTCTTTGATCAGTCGAAAAACGGGTACGCAGGTTATATTG
ACGGCGGAGCGAGTCAAGAGGAATTCTACAAGTTTATCAAACCCATATTAGAGAAGATGGATGGGACGGA
AGAGTTGCTTGTAAAACTCAATCGCGAAGATCTACTGCGAAAGCAGCGGACTTTCGACAACGGTAGCATT
CCACATCAAATCCACTTAGGCGAATTGCATGCTATACTTAGAAGGCAGGAGGATTTTTATCCGTTCCTCA
AAGACAATCGTGAAAAGATTGAGAAAATCCTAACCTTTCGCATACCTTACTATGTGGGACCCCTGGCCCG
AGGGAACTCTCGGTTCGCATGGATGACAAGAAAGTCCGAAGAAACGATTACTCCCTGGAATTTTGAGGAA
GTTGTCGATAAAGGTGCGTCAGCTCAATCGTTCATCGAGAGGATGACCGCCTTTGACAAGAATTTACCGA
ACGAAAAAGTATTGCCTAAGCACAGTTTACTTTACGAGTATTTCACAGTGTACAATGAACTCACGAAAGT
TAAGTATGTCACTGAGGGCATGCGTAAACCCGCCTTTCTAAGCGGAGAACAGAAGAAAGCAATAGTAGAT
CTGTTATTCAAGACCAACCGCAAAGTGACAGTTAAGCAATTGAAAGAGGACTACTTTAAGAAAATTGAAT
GCTTCGATTCTGTCGAGATCTCCGGGGTAGAAGATCGATTTAATGCGTCACTTGGTACGTATCATGACCT
CCTAAAGATAATTAAAGATAAGGACTTCCTGGATAACGAAGAGAATGAAGATATCTTAGAAGATATAGTG
TTGACTCTTACCCTCTTTGAAGATCGGGAAATGATTGAGGAAAGACTAAAAACATACGCTCACCTGTTCG
ACGATAAGGTTATGAAACAGTTAAAGAGGCGTCGCTATACGGGCTGGGGAGCCTTGTCGCGGAAACTTAT
CAACGGGATAAGAGACAAGCAAAGTGGTAAAACTATTCTCGATTTTCTAAAGAGCGACGGCTTCGCCAAT
AGGAACTTTATGGCCCTGATCCATGATGACTCTTTAACCTTCAAAGAGGATATACAAAAGGCACAGGTTT
CCGGACAAGGGGACTCATTGCACGAACATATTGCGAATCTTGCTGGTTCGCCAGCCATCAAAAAGGGCAT
ACTCCAGACAGTCAAAGTAGTGGATGAGCTAGTTAAGGTCATGGGACGTCACAAACCGGAAAACATTGTA
ATCGAGATGGCACGCGAAAATCAAACGACTCAGAAGGGGCAAAAAAACAGTCGAGAGCGGATGAAGAGAA
TAGAAGAGGGTATTAAAGAACTGGGCAGCCAGATCTTAAAGGAGCATCCTGTGGAAAATACCCAATTGCA
GAACGAGAAACTTTACCTCTATTACCTACAAAATGGAAGGGACATGTATGTTGATCAGGAACTGGACATA
AACCGTTTATCTGATTACGACGTCGATGCCATTGTACCCCAATCCTTTTTGAAGGACGATTCAATCGACA
ATAAAGTGCTTACACGCTCGGATAAGAACCGAGGGAAAAGTGACAATGTTCCAAGCGAGGAAGTCGTAAA
GAAAATGAAGAACTATTGGCGGCAGCTCCTAAATGCGAAACTGATAACGCAAAGAAAGTTCGATAACTTA
ACTAAAGCTGAGAGGGGTGGCTTGTCTGAACTTGACAAGGCCGGATTTATTAAACGTCAGCTCGTGGAAA
CCCGCGCCATCACAAAGCATGTTGCGCAGATACTAGATTCCCGAATGAATACGAAATACGACGAGAACGA
TAAGCTGATTCGGGAAGTCAAAGTAATCACTTTAAAGTCAAAATTGGTGTCGGACTTCAGAAAGGATTTT
CAATTCTATAAAGTTAGGGAGATAAATAACTACCACCATGCGCACGACGCTTATCTTAATGCCGTCGTAG
GGACCGCACTCATTAAGAAATACCCGAAGCTAGAAAGTGAGTTTGTGTATGGTGATTACAAAGTTTATGA
CGTCCGTAAGATGATCGCGAAAAGCGAACAGGAGATAGGCAAGGCTACAGCCAAATACTTCTTTTATTCT
AACATTATGAATTTCTTTAAGACGGAAATCACTCTGGCAAACGGAGAGATACGCAAACGACCTTTAATTG
AAACCAATGGGGAGACAGGTGAAATCGTATGGGATAAGGGCCGGGACTTCGCGACGGTGAGAAAAGTTTT
GTCCATGCCCCAAGTCAACATAGTAAAGAAAACTGAGGTGCAGACCGGAGGGTTTTCAAAGGAATCGATT
CTTCCAAAAAGGAATAGTGATAAGCTCATCGCTCGTAAAAAGGACTGGGACCCGAAAAAGTACGGTGGCT
TCGAGAGCCCTACAGTTGCCTATTCTGTCCTAGTAGTGGCAAAAGTTGAGAAGGGAAAATCCAAGAAACT
GAAGTCAGTCAAAGAATTATTGGGGATAACGATTATGGAGCGCTCGTCTTTTGAAAAGAACCCCATCGAC
TTCCTTGAGGCGAAAGGTTACAAGGAAGTAAAAAAGGATCTCATAATTAAACTACCAAAGTATAGTCTGT
TTGAGTTAGAAAATGGCCGAAAACGGATGTTGGCTAGCGCCGGAGAGCTTCAAAAGGGGAACGAACTCGC
ACTACCGTCTAAATACGTGAATTTCCTGTATTTAGCGTCCCATTACGAGAAGTTGAAAGGTTCACCTGAA
GATAACGAACAGAAGCAACTTTTTGTTGAGCAGCACAAACATTATCTCGACGAAATCATAGAGCAAATTT
CGGAATTCAGTAAGAGAGTCATCCTAGCTGATGCCAATCTGGACAAAGTATTAAGCGCATACAACAAGCA
CAGGGATAAACCCATACGTGAGCAGGCGGAAAATATTATCCATTTGTTTACTCTTACCAACCTCGGCGCT
CCAGCCGCATTCAAGTATTTTGACACAACGATAGATCGCAAACGATACACTTCTACCAAGGAGGTGCTAG
ACGCGACACTGATTCACCAATCCATCACGGGATTATATGAAACTCGGATAGATTTGTCACAGCTTGGGGG
TGACTCTGGTGGTTCTACTAATCTGTCAGATATTATTGAAAAGGAGACCGGTAAGCAACTGGTTATCCAG
GAATCCATCCTCATGCTCCCAGAGGAGGTGGAAGAAGTCATTGGGAACAAGCCGGAAAGCGATATACTCG
TGCACACCGCCTACGACGAGAGCACCGACGAGAATGTCATGCTTCTGACTAGCGACGCCCCTGAATACAA
GCCTTGGGCTCTGGTCATACAGGATAGCAACGGTGAGAACAAGATTAAGATGCTCTCTGGTGGTTCTCCC
AAGAAGAAGAGGAAAGTCTAATTCCACCACACTGGACTAGTGGATCCGAGCTCGGTACCAAGCTTAAGTT
TAAACCGCTGATCAGCCTCGACTGTGCCTTCTAGTTGCCAGCCATCTGTTGTTTGCCCCTCCCCCGTGCC
TTCCTTGACCCTGGAAGGTGCCACTCCCACTGTCCTTTCCTAATAAAATGAGGAAATTGCATCGCATTGT
CTGAGTAGGTGTCATTCTATTCTGGGGGGTGGGGTGGGGCAGGACAGCAAGGGGGAGGATTGGGAAGACA
ATAGCAGGCATGCTGGGGATGCGGTGGGCTCTATGGCTTCTGAGGCGGAAAGAACCAGCTGGGGCTCTAG
GGGGTATCCCC
[124 nt withheld, positions 6172-6295]
C
[91 nt withheld, positions 6297-6387]
A
[49 nt withheld, positions 6389-6437]
CCTTTGACGTTGGAGTCCACGTTCTTT
[37 nt withheld, positions 6465-6501]
ACCCTATCTCGGTCTATTCTTTTGATTTATAAGGGATTTTGCCGATTTCGGCCTATTGGTTAAAAAATGA
GCTGATTTAACAAAAATTTAACGCGAATTAATTCTGTGGAATGTGTGTCAGTTAGGGTGTGGAAAGTCCC
CAGGCTCCCCAGCAGGCAGAAGTATGCAAAGCATGCATCTCAATTAGTCAGCAACCAGGTGTGGAAAGTC
CCCAGGCTCCCCAGCAGGCAGAAGTATGCAAAGCATGCATCTCAATTAGTCAGCAACCATAGTCCCGCCC
CTAACTCCGCCCATCCCGCCCCTAACTCCGCCCAGTTCCGCCCATTCTCCGCCCCATGGCTGACTAATTT
TTTTTATTTATGCAGAGGCCGAGGCCGCCTCTGCCTCTGAGCTATTCCAGAAGTAGTGAGGAGGCTTTTT
TGGAGGCCTAGGCTTTTGCAAAAAGCTCCCGGGAGCTTGTATATCCATTTTCGGATCTGATCAAGAGACA
GGATGAGGATCGTTTCGCATGATTGAACAAGATGGATTGCACGCAGGTTCTCCGGCCGCTTGGGTGGAGA
GGCTATTCGGCTATGACTGGGCACAACAGACAATCGGCTGCTCTGATGCCGCCGTGTTCCGGCTGTCAGC
GCAGGGGCGCCCGGTTCTTTTTGTCAAGACCGACCTGTCCGGTGCCCTGAATGAACTGCAGGACGAGGCA
GCGCGGCTATCGTGGCTGGCCACGACGGGCGTTCCTTGCGCAGCTGTGCTCGACGTTGTCACTGAAGCGG
GAAGGGACTGGCTGCTATTGGGCGAAGTGCCGGGGCAGGATCTCCTGTCATCTCACCTTGCTCCTGCCGA
GAAAGTATCCATCATGGCTGATGCAATGCGGCGGCTGCATACGCTTGATCCGGCTACCTGCCCATTCGAC
CACCAAGCGAAACATCGCATCGAGCGAGCACGTACTCGGATGGAAGCCGGTCTTGTCGATCAGGATGATC
TGGACGAAGAGCATCAGGGGCTCGCGCCAGCCGAACTGTTCGCCAGGCTCAAGGCGCGCATGCCCGACGG
CGAGGATCTCGTCGTGACCCATGGCGATGCCTGCTTGCCGAATATCATGGTGGAAAATGGCCGCTTTTCT
GGATTCATCGACTGTGGCCGGCTGGGTGTGGCGGACCGCTATCAGGACATAGCGTTGGCTACCCGTGATA
TTGCTGAAGAGCTTGGCGGCGAATGGGCTGACCGCTTCCTCGTGCTTTACGGTATCGCCGCTCCCGATTC
GCAGCGCATCGCCTTCTATCGCCTTCTTGACGAGTTCTTCTGAGCGGGACTCTGGGGTTCGAAATGACCG
ACCAAGCGACGCCCAACCTGCCATCACGAGATTTCGATTCCACCGCCGCCTTCTATGAAAGGTTGGGCTT
CGGAATCGTTTTCCGGGACGCCGGCTGGATGATCCTCCAGCGCGGGGATCTCATGCTGGAGTTCTTCGCC
CACCCCAACTTGTTTATTGCAGCTTATAATGGTTACAAATAAAGCAATAGCATCACAAATTTCACAAATA
AAGCATTTTTTTCACTGCATTCTAGTTGTGGTTTGTCCAAACTCATCAATGTATCTTATCATGTCTGTAT
ACCGTCGACCTCTAGCTAGAGCTTGGCGTAATCATGGTCATAGCTGTTTCCTGTGTGAAATTGTTATCCG
CTCACAATTCCACACAACATACGAGCCGGAAGCATAAAGTGTAAAGCCTGGGGTGCCTAATGAGTGAGCT
AACTCACATTAATTGCGTTGCGCTCACTGCCCGCTTTCCAGTCGGGAAACCTGTCGTGCCAGCTGCATTA
ATGAATCGGCCAACGCGCGGGGAGAGGCGGTTTGCGTATTGGGCGCTCTTCCGCTTCCTCGCTCACTGAC
TCGCTGCGCTCGGTCGTTCGGCTGCGGCGAGCGGTATCAGCTCACTCAAAGGCGGTAATACGGTTATCCA
CAGAATCAGGGGATAACGCAGGAAAGAACATGTGAGCAAAAGGCCAGCAAAAGGCCAGGAACCGTAAAAA
GGCCGCGTTGCTGGCGTTTTTCCATAGGCTCCGCCCCCCTGACGAGCATCACAAAAATCGACGCTCAAGT
CAGAGGTGGCGAAACCCGACAGGACTATAAAGATACCAGGCGTTTCCCCCTGGAAGCTCCCTCGTGCGCT
CTCCTGTTCCGACCCTGCCGCTTACCGGATACCTGTCCGCCTTTCTCCCTTCGGGAAGCGTGGCGCTTTC
TCATAGCTCACGCTGTAGGTATCTCAGTTCGGTGTAGGTCGTTCGCTCCAAGCTGGGCTGTGTGCACGAA
CCCCCCGTTCAGCCCGACCGCTGCGCCTTATCCGGTAACTATCGTCTTGAGTCCAACCCGGTAAGACACG
ACTTATCGCCACTGGCAGCAGCCACTGGTAACAGGATTAGCAGAGCGAGGTATGTAGGCGGTGCTACAGA
GTTCTTGAAGTGGTGGCCTAACTACGGCTACACTAGAAGAACAGTATTTGGTATCTGCGCTCTGCTGAAG
CCAGTTACCTTCGGAAAAAGAGTTGGTAGCTCTTGATCCGGCAAACAAACCACCGCTGGTAGCGGTGGTT
TTTTTGTTTGCAAGCAGCAGATTACGCGCAGAAAAAAAGGATCTCAAGAAGATCCTTTGATCTTTTCTAC
GGGGTCTGACGCTCAGTGGAACGAAAACTCACGTTAAGGGATTTTGGTCATGAGATTATCAAAAAGGATC
TTCACCTAGATCCTTTTAAATTAAAAATGAAGTTTTAAATCAATCTAAAGTATATATGAGTAAACTTGGT
CTGACAGTTACCAATGCTTAATCAGTGAGGCACCTATCTCAGCGATCTGTCTATTTCGTTCATCCATAGT
TGCCTGACTCCCCGTCGTGTAGATAACTACGATACGGGAGGGCTTACCATCTGGCCCCAGTGCTGCAATG
ATACCGCGAGACCCACGCTCACCGGCTCCAGATTTATCAGCAATAAACCAGCCAGCCGGAAGGGCCGAGC
GCAGAAGTGGTCCTGCAACTTTATCCGCCTCCATCCAGTCTATTAATTGTTGCCGGGAAGCTAGAGTAAG
TAGTTCGCCAGTTAATAGTTTGCGCAACGTTGTTGCCATTGCTACAGGCATCGTGGTGTCACGCTCGTCG
TTTGGTATGGCTTCATTCAGCTCCGGTTCCCAACGATCAAGGCGAGTTACATGATCCCCCATGTTGTGCA
AAAAAGCGGTTAGCTCCTTCGGTCCTCCGATCGTTGTCAGAAGTAAGTTGGCCGCAGTGTTATCACTCAT
GGTTATGGCAGCACTGCATAATTCTCTTACTGTCATGCCATCCGTAAGATGCTTTTCTGTGACTGGTGAG
TACTCAACCAAGTCATTCTGAGAATAGTGTATGCGGCGACCGAGTTGCTCTTGCCCGGCGTCAATACGGG
ATAATACCGCGCCACATAGCAGAACTTTAAAAGTGCTCATCATTGGAAAACGTTCTTCGGGGCGAAAACT
CTCAAGGATCTTACCGCTGTTGAGATCCAGTTCGATGTAACCCACTCGTGCACCCAACTGATCTTCAGCA
TCTTTTACTTTCACCAGCGTTTCTGGGTGAGCAAAAACAGGAAGGCAAAATGCCGCAAAAAAGGGAATAA
GGGCGACACGGAAATGTTGAATACTCATACTCTTCCTTTTTCAATATTATTGAAGCATTTATCAGGGTTA
TTGTCTCATGAGCGGATACATATTTGAATGTATTTAGAAAAATAAACAAATAGGGGTTCCGCGCACATTT
CCCCGAAAAGTGCCACCTGACGTCGACGGATCGGGAGATCTCCCGATCCCCTATGGTGCACTCTCAGTAC
AATCTGCTCTGATGCCGCATAGTTAAGCCAGTATCTGCTCCCTGCTTGTGTGTTGGAGGTCGCTGAGTAG
TGCGCGAGCAAAATTTAAGCTACAACAAGGCAAGGCTTGACCGACAATTGCATGAAGAATCTGCTTAGGG
TTAGGCGTTTTGCGCTGCTTCGCGATGTACGGGCCAGATATA
Features (pLannotate 1.2.2; 23 found; start..end, strand, type, name):
      7..386     +  enhancer       CMV enhancer: human cytomegalovirus immediate early enhancer
    387..590     +  promoter       CMV promoter: human cytomegalovirus (CMV) immediate early promoter
    586..619     +  LTR            5' LTR (truncated) (fragment): truncated 5' long terminal repeat (LTR) from HIV-1
    635..653     +  promoter       T7 promoter: promoter for bacteriophage T7 RNA polymerase
    699..1385    +  CDS            Apobec1: ABEC1_RAT - Experimental evidence at protein level: Swiss-Prot protein existence level 1. Catalytic component of the apolipoprotein B mRNA editing enzyme complex which is responsible for the postranscriptional editing of a CAA codon for Gln to a UAA codon for stop in the APOB mRNA. May also play a role in the epigenetic regulation of gene expression by participating in DNA demethylation. From Rattus norvegicus (Rat).
   1386..1433    +  CDS            ABE(7.10) (fragment): adenine base editor comprising wild-type E. coli TadA fused to the evolved TadA*(7.10) mutant (Gaudelli et al., 2017)
   1434..5534    +  CDS            SpCas9-HF2: Cas9 endonuclease from the Streptococcus pyogenes Type II CRISPR/Cas system, mutated to improve targeting specificity (Kleinstiver et al., 2016) carries the mutations N497A, R661A, Q695A, Q926A, and D1135E
   5547..5795    +  CDS            UGI: UNGI_BPPB2 - Experimental evidence at protein level: Swiss-Prot protein existence level 1. This protein binds specifically and reversibly to the host uracil-DNA glycosylase, preventing removal of uracil residues from PBS2 DNA by the host uracil-excision repair system. From Bacillus phage PBS2 (Bacteriophage PBS2).
   5902..6126    +  polyA_signal   bGH poly(A) signal: bovine growth hormone polyadenylation signal
   6130..6151    +  promoter       SV40 promoter (fragment): SV40 enhancer and early promoter
   6172..6600    +  rep_origin     f1 ori (sequence partly withheld): f1 bacteriophage origin of replication; arrow indicates direction of (+) strand synthesis
   6614..6943    +  promoter       SV40 promoter: SV40 enhancer and early promoter
   7010..7801    +  CDS            neo: KKA2_KLEPN - Also known as kan, nptII. Experimental evidence at protein level: Swiss-Prot protein existence level 1. Resistance to kanamycin, neomycin, paromomycin, ribostamycin, butirosin and gentamicin B. From Klebsiella pneumoniae.
   7825..7983    +  CDS            ble (fragment): BLE_KLEPN - Experimental evidence at protein level: Swiss-Prot protein existence level 1. Binding protein with a strong affinity to the bleomycin family of antibiotics. Binds to CL990; an antimitotic-antibiotic compound. From Klebsiella pneumoniae.
   7978..8099    +  polyA_signal   SV40 poly(A) signal: SV40 polyadenylation signal
   8172..8188    -  protein_bind   lac operator: The lac repressor binds to the lac operator to inhibit transcription in E. coli. This inhibition can be relieved by adding lactose or isopropyl-β-D-thiogalactopyranoside (IPTG). lac repressor encoded by lacI
   8196..8226    -  promoter       lac promoter: promoter for the E. coli lac operon
   8241..8262    -  protein_bind   CAP binding site: CAP binding activates transcription in the presence of cAMP. E. coli catabolite activator protein
   8275..8367    -  CDS            lacI (fragment): lac repressor; lacI; The lac repressor binds to the lac operator to inhibit transcription in E. coli. This inhibition can be relieved by adding lactose or isopropyl-β-D-thiogalactopyranoside (IPTG).
   8550..9138    -  rep_origin     ori: high-copy-number ColE1/pMB1/pBR322/pUC origin of replication
   9309..10169   -  CDS            AmpR: β-lactamase; bla; confers resistance to ampicillin, carbenicillin, and related antibiotics
  10170..10274   -  promoter       AmpR promoter: bla
  10333..10385   -  misc_feature   bom (fragment): basis of mobility region from pBR322
