[The description below was written by a language model from this plasmid's Addgene catalogue record and pLannotate feature annotations shown in this document.]
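Description:
pcDNA3.1(-)-HF2-BE2 is a mammalian expression plasmid of about 10.5 kb, built on the pcDNA3.1(-) backbone, that expresses a high-fidelity version of the cytosine base editor BE2. It is propagated in E. coli at high copy from a ColE1/pUC-type origin under ampicillin selection (AmpR with its bla promoter). It also carries an f1 origin and an SV40 promoter-driven neomycin phosphotransferase cassette with an SV40 poly(A) signal, which permits G418 selection of transfected mammalian cells.

The roughly 5.1 kb synthetic insert sits between the CMV enhancer/promoter and the bGH polyadenylation signal. It encodes a single fusion protein described as rAPOBEC1-XTEN-HF2-dCas9-GGS-UGI-GGS-NLS. Rat APOBEC1 provides the cytidine deaminase activity. A short linker, which the automated annotation labels as an ABE fragment but which corresponds in position to the XTEN linker, joins it to a mammalian codon-optimized SpCas9-HF2. This Cas9 variant carries the N497A, R661A, Q695A, Q926A and D1135E substitutions that reduce off-target DNA binding, and the record describes it as catalytically dead. The downstream PBS2 phage uracil glycosylase inhibitor blocks excision of the uracil produced by deamination, favouring a C-to-T outcome, and a C-terminal NLS directs nuclear import. No guide RNA cassette is annotated, so a guide must be supplied separately.

A T7 promoter lies just upstream of the coding sequence and could support in vitro transcription of editor mRNA. This fits the associated work on base editing in mouse zygotes, although the record states only that the plasmid expresses HF2-BE2 in mammalian cells. Small annotated fragments (HIV-1 LTR, ble, lacI, bom) appear to be backbone remnants or spurious annotation matches rather than functional elements.
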