Addgene plasmid #120396: pcDNA3.1(-)-HF2-BE2
Purpose: Expresses HF2-BE2 in mammalian cells
Depositing lab: Junjiu Huang. Depositing organization: Sun Yat-Sen University. Publication: Effective gene editing by high-fidelity base editor 2 in mouse zygotes. Liang P, Sun H, Sun Y, Zhang X, Xie X, Zhang J, Zhang Z, Chen Y, Ding C, Xiong Y, Ma W, Liu D, Huang J, Songyang Z. Protein Cell. 2017 Aug;8(8):601-611. doi: 10.1007/s13238-017-0418-2. Epub 2017 Jun 5. PubMed 28585179.
Backbone
  Vector backbone: pcDNA3.1(-)
  Backbone size w/o insert (bp): 5397
  Total vector size (bp): 10530
  Vector type: Mammalian Expression
  Selectable markers: Neomycin (select with G418)
Growth in bacteria
  Bacterial resistance: Ampicillin, 100 μg/mL
  Growth temperature: 37°C
  Growth strain: DH5alpha
  Copy number: High Copy
Gene/Insert
  Gene/Insert name: HF2-BE2 (alt name: rAPOBEC1-XTEN-HF2-dCas9-GGS-UGI-GGS-NLS)
  Species: Synthetic
  Insert size (bp): 5133
  Mutation: Mammalian codon-optimized Cas9-HF
  Promoter: CMV
  Cloning method: Restriction Enzyme; 5′ cloning site Unknown (unknown if destroyed); 3′ cloning site Unknown (unknown if destroyed)
  Sequencing primers: 5′ CMV-F; 3′ BGH-rev
Terms and licenses: Academic/Nonprofit Terms; Industry Terms: Not Available to Industry
How to cite: pcDNA3.1(-)-HF2-BE2 was a gift from Junjiu Huang (Addgene plasmid # 120396 ; http://n2t.net/addgene:120396 ; RRID:Addgene_120396)
